>Addgene plasmid #15302 | pENTRY-YFP | addgene partial sequence | sequence record 21767 | EXFP-R 5'-GTCTTGTAGTTGCCGTCGTC-3'
CTTCGGGCATGGCGGACTTGAAGAAGTCGTGCTGCTTCATGTGGTCGGGGTAGCGGGCGAAGCACTGCAG
GCCGTAGCCGAAGGTGGTCACGAGGGTGGGCCAGGGCACGGGCAGCTTGCCGGTGGTGCAGATGAACTTC
AGGGTCAGCTTGCCGTAGGTGGCATCGCCCTCGCCCTCGCCGGACACGCTGAACTTGTGGCCGTTTACGT
CGCCGTCCAGCTCGACCAGGATGGGCACCACCCCGGTGAACAGCTCCTCGCCCTTGCTCACCATGCCAAC
TTTTTTGTACAAAGTTGGCATTATAAAAAA
