[The description below was written by a language model from this plasmid's Addgene catalogue record.]
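Description:
pENTRY-YFP is a Gateway entry clone built on the pDONR223 donor backbone (about 4.3 kb without insert), carrying a yellow fluorescent protein coding sequence of roughly 700 bp that was introduced by Gateway recombination cloning. It is maintained in standard E. coli cloning strains under spectinomycin selection. The copy number is recorded as unknown, and no feature table is provided, so the origin of replication and the exact positions of individual elements are not stated in the record.

As with entry clones in general, the YFP open reading frame would be expected to sit between attL recombination sites generated when the insert was recombined into the donor vector. Entry vectors of this type are shuttles rather than expression plasmids, and the record lists no promoter driving YFP. Expression depends on moving the insert into a destination vector that supplies the promoter, any tags and host-specific selection markers. That transfer is carried out by an LR recombination reaction, which exchanges the attL-flanked insert with the attR-flanked cassette of the destination vector to give an expression clone.

According to the depositor, the plasmid is meant as a control. It offers a simple substrate for checking that an LR reaction has worked, and once transferred it yields a fluorescent reporter construct that can serve as a neutral comparison in expression experiments. It was deposited in connection with a functional genomics study of breast cancer oncogenes, although the record does not say how it was used in that study. Neither the specific YFP variant nor the presence or absence of a stop codon is recorded.
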