Addgene plasmid #15302: pENTRY-YFP
Depositing lab: William Hahn. Depositing organization: Dana-Farber Cancer Institute. Publication: Integrative Genomic Approaches Identify IKBKE as a Breast Cancer Oncogene. Boehm JS, Zhao JJ, Yao J, Kim SY, Firestein R, Dunn IF, Sjostrom SK, Garraway LA, Weremowicz S, Richardson AL, Greulich H, Stewart CJ, Mulvey LA, Shen RR, Ambrogio L, Hirozane-Kishikawa T, Hill DE, Vidal M, Meyerson M, Grenier JK, Hinkle G, Root DE, Roberts TM, Lander ES, Polyak K, Hahn WC. Cell. 2007 Jun 15. 129(6):1065-1079. 10.1016/j.cell.2007.03.052 PubMed 17574021.
Backbone
  Vector backbone: pDONR223
  Backbone manufacturer: Marc Vidal Lab
  Backbone size w/o insert (bp): 4300
  Vector type: Gateway Entry
Growth in bacteria
  Bacterial resistance: Spectinomycin, 50 μg/mL
  Growth temperature: 37°C
  Growth strain: DH5alpha
  Copy number: Unknown
Gene/Insert
  Gene/Insert name: YFP
  Insert size (bp): 700
  Cloning method: Gateway Cloning
  Sequencing primers: 5′ n/a
Resource information
  A portion of this plasmid was derived from a plasmid made by: pDONR223 was created by Marc Vidal (Rual et al., Genome Res 14(10B):2128-35.)
Terms and licenses: Academic/Nonprofit Terms; Industry Terms: Not Available to Industry
Depositor comments: Entry vector encoding YFP that can be used as a control for LR reaction and expression experiments. Please visit Invitrogen's website for detailed protocols and for LR enzyme.
How to cite: pENTRY-YFP was a gift from William Hahn (Addgene plasmid # 15302 ; http://n2t.net/addgene:15302 ; RRID:Addgene_15302)
